>Addgene plasmid #223399 | pYPQAT27 | addgene full sequence | sequence record 452308 | Addgene NGS Result
CCAGCCAGCCAACAGCTCCCCGACCGGCAGCTCGGCACAAAATCACCACTCGATACAGGCAGCCCATCAG
TCCGGGACGGCGTCAGCGGGAGAGCCGTTGTAAGGCGGCAGACTTTGCTCATGTTACCGATGCTATTCGG
AAGAACGGCAACTAAGCTGCCGGGTTTGAAACACGGATGATCTCGCGGAGGGTAGCATGTTGATTGTAAC
GATGACAGAGCGTTGCTGCCTGTGATCACCGCGGTTTCAAAATCGGCTCCGTCGATACTATGTTATACGC
CAACTTTGAAAACAACTTTGAAAAAGCTGTTTTCTGGTATTTAAGGTTTTAGAATGCAAGGAACAGTGAA
TTGGAGTTCGTCTTGTTATAATTAGCTTCTTGGGGTATCTTTAAATACTGTAGAAAAGAGGAAGGAAATA
ATAAATGGCTAAAATGAGAATATCACCGGAATTGAAAAAACTGATCGAAAAATACCGCTGCGTAAAAGAT
ACGGAAGGAATGTCTCCTGCTAAGGTATATAAGCTGGTGGGAGAAAATGAAAACCTATATTTAAAAATGA
CGGACAGCCGGTATAAAGGGACCACCTATGATGTGGAACGGGAAAAGGACATGATGCTATGGCTGGAAGG
AAAGCTGCCTGTTCCAAAGGTCCTGCACTTTGAACGGCATGATGGCTGGAGCAATCTGCTCATGAGTGAG
GCCGATGGCGTCCTTTGCTCGGAAGAGTATGAAGATGAACAAAGCCCTGAAAAGATTATCGAGCTGTATG
CGGAGTGCATCAGGCTCTTTCACTCCATCGACATATCGGATTGTCCCTATACGAATAGCTTAGACAGCCG
CTTAGCCGAATTGGATTACTTACTGAATAACGATCTGGCCGATGTGGATTGCGAAAACTGGGAAGAAGAC
ACTCCATTTAAAGATCCGCGCGAGCTGTATGATTTTTTAAAGACGGAAAAGCCCGAAGAGGAACTTGTCT
TTTCCCACGGCGACCTGGGAGACAGCAACATCTTTGTGAAAGATGGCAAAGTAAGTGGCTTTATTGATCT
TGGGAGAAGCGGCAGGGCGGACAAGTGGTATGACATTGCCTTCTGCGTCCGGTCGATCAGGGAGGATATC
GGGGAAGAACAGTATGTCGAGCTATTTTTTGACTTACTGGGGATCAAGCCTGATTGGGAGAAAATAAAAT
ATTATATTTTACTGGATGAATTGTTTTAGTACCTAGAATGCATGACCAAAATCCCTTAACGTGAGTTTTC
GTTCCACTGAGCGTCAGACCCCGTAGAAAAGATCAAAGGATCTTCTTGAGATCCTTTTTTTCTGCGCGTA
ATCTGCTGCTTGCAAACAAAAAAACCACCGCTACCAGCGGTGGTTTGTTTGCCGGATCAAGAGCTACCAA
CTCTTTTTCCGAAGGTAACTGGCTTCAGCAGAGCGCAGATACCAAATACTGTCCTTCTAGTGTAGCCGTA
GTTAGGCCACCACTTCAAGAACTCTGTAGCACCGCCTACATACCTCGCTCTGCTAATCCTGTTACCAGTG
GCTGCTGCCAGTGGCGATAAGTCGTGTCTTACCGGGTTGGACTCAAGACGATAGTTACCGGATAAGGCGC
AGCGGTCGGGCTGAACGGGGGGTTCGTGCACACAGCCCAGCTTGGAGCGAACGACCTACACCGAACTGAG
ATACCTACAGCGTGAGCTATGAGAAAGCGCCACGCTTCCCGAAGGGAGAAAGGCGGACAGGTATCCGGTA
AGCGGCAGGGTCGGAACAGGAGAGCGCACGAGGGAGCTTCCAGGGGGAAACGCCTGGTATCTTTATAGTC
CTGTCGGGTTTCGCCACCTCTGACTTGAGCGTCGATTTTTGTGATGCTCGTCAGGGGGGCGGAGCCTATG
GAAAAACGCCAGCAACGCGGCCTTTTTACGGTTCCTGGCCTTTTGCTGGCCTTTTGCTCACATGTTCTTT
CCTGCGTTATCCCCTGATTCTGTGGATAACCGTATTACCGCCTTTGAGTGAGCTGATACCGCTCGCCGCA
GCCGAACGACCGAGCGCAGCGAGTCAGTGAGCGAGGAAGCGGAAGAGCGCCTGATGCGGTATTTTCTCCT
TACGCATCTGTGCGGTATTTCACACCGCATATGGTGCACTCTCAGTACAATCTGCTCTGATGCCGCATAG
TTAAGCCAGTATACACTCCGCTATCGCTACGTGACTGGGTCATGGCTGCGCCCCGACACCCGCCAACACC
CGCTGACGCGCCCTGACGGGCTTGTCTGCTCCCGGCATCCGCTTACAGACAAGCTGTGACCGTCTCCGGG
AGCTGCATGTGTCAGAGGTTTTCACCGTCATCACCGAAACGCGCGAGGCAGGGTGCCTTGATGTGGGCGC
CGGCGGTCGAGTGGCGACGGCGCGGCTTGTCCGCGCCCTGGTAGATTGCCTGGCCGTAGGCCAGCCATTT
TTGAGCGGCCAGCGGCCGCGATAGGCCGACGCGAAGCGGCGGGGCGTAGGGAGCGCAGCGACCGAAGGGT
AGGCGCTTTTTGCAGCTCTTCGGCTGTGCGCTGGCCAGACAGTTATGCACAGGCCAGGCGGGTTTTAAGA
GTTTTAATAAGTTTTAAAGAGTTTTAGGCGGAAAAATCGCCTTTTTTCTCTTTTATATCAGTCACTTACA
TGTGTGACCGGTTCCCAATGTACGGCTTTGGGTTCCCAATGTACGGGTTCCGGTTCCCAATGTACGGCTT
TGGGTTCCCAATGTACGTGCTATCCACAGGAAACAGACCTTTTCGACCTTTTTCCCCTGCTAGGGCAATT
TGCCCTAGCATCTGCTCCGTACATTAGGAACCGGCGGATGCTTCGCCCTCGATCAGGTTGCGGTAGCGCA
TGACTAGGATCGGGCCAGCCTGCCCCGCCTCCTCCTTCAAATCGTACTCCGGCAGGTCATTTGACCCGAT
CAGCTTGCGCACGGTGAAACAGAACTTCTTGAACTCTCCGGCGCTGCCACTGCGTTCGTAGATCGTCTTG
AACAACCATCTGGCTTCTGCCTTGCCTGCGGCGCGGCGTGCCAGGCGGTAGAGAAAACGGCCGATGCCGG
GATCGATCAAAAAGTAATCGGGGTGAACCGTCAGCACGTCCGGGTTCTTGCCTTCTGTGATCTCGCGGTA
CATCCAATCAGCTAGCTCGATCTCGATGTACTCCGGCCGCCCGGTTTCGCTCTTTACGATCTTGTAGCGG
CTAATCAAGGCTTCACCCTCGGATACCGTCACCAGGCGGCCGTTCTTGGCCTTCTTCGTACGCTGCATGG
CAACGTGCGTGGTGTTTAACCGAATGCAGGTTTCTACCAAGTCGTCTTTCTGCTTTCCGCCATCGGCTCG
CCGGCAGAACTTGAGTACGTCCGCAACGTGTGGACGGAACACGCGGCCGGGCTTGTCTCCCTTCCCTTCC
CGGTATCGGTTCATGGATTCGGTTAGATGGGAAACCGCCATCAGTACCAGGTCGTAATCCCACACACTGG
CCATGCCGGCCGGCCCTGCGGAAACCTCTACGTGCCCGTCTGGAAGCTCGTAGCGGATCACCTCGCCAGC
TCGTCGGTCACGCTTCGACAGACGGAAAACGGCCACGTCCATGATGCTGCGACTATCGCGGGTGCCCACG
TCATAGAGCATCGGAACGAAAAAATCTGGTTGCTCGTCGCCCTTGGGCGGCTTCCTAATCGACGGCGCAC
CGGCTGCCGGCGGTTGCCGGGATTCTTTGCGGATTCGATCAGCGGCCGCTTGCCACGATTCACCGGGGCG
TGCTTCTGCCTCGATGCGTTGCCGCTGGGCGGCCTGCGCGGCCTTCAACTTCTCCACCAGGTCATCACCC
AGCGCCGCGCCGATTTGTACCGGGCCGGATGGTTTGCGACCGCTCACGCCGATTCCTCGGGCTTGGGGGT
TCCAGTGCCATTGCAGGGCCGGCAGGCAACCCAGCCGCTTACGCCTGGCCAACCGCCCGTTCCTCCACAC
ATGGGGCATTCCACGGCGTCGGTGCCTGGTTGTTCTTGATTTTCCATGCCGCCTCCTTTAGCCGCTAAAA
TTCATCTACTCATTTATTCATTTGCTCATTTACTCTGGTAGCTGCGCGATGTATTCAGATAGCAGCTCGG
TAATGGTCTTGCCTTGGCGTACCGCGTACATCTTCAGCTTGGTGTGATCCTCCGCCGGCAACTGAAAGTT
GACCCGCTTCATGGCTGGCGTGTCTGCCAGGCTGGCCAACGTTGCAGCCTTGCTGCTGCGTGCGCTCGGA
CGGCCGGCACTTAGCGTGTTTGTGCTTTTGCTCATTTTCTCTTTACCTCATTAACTCAAATGAGTTTTGA
TTTAATTTCAGCGGCCAGCGCCTGGACCTCGCGGGCAGCGTCGCCCTCGGGTTCTGATTCAAGAACGGTT
GTGCCGGCGGCGGCAGTGCCTGGGTAGCTCACGCGCTGCGTGATACGGGACTCAAGAATGGGCAGCTCGT
ACCCGGCCAGCGCCTCGGCAACCTCACCGCCGATGCGCGTGCCTTTGATCGCCCGCGACACGACAAAGGC
CGCTTGTAGCCTTCCATCCGTGACCTCAATGCGCTGCTTAACCAGCTCCACCAGGTCGGCGGTGGCCCAT
ATGTCGTAAGGGCTTGGCTGCACCGGAATCAGCACGAAGTCGGCTGCCTTGATCGCGGACACAGCCAAGT
CCGCCGCCTGGGGCGCTCCGTCGATCACTACGAAGTCGCGCCGGCCGATGGCCTTCACGTCGCGGTCAAT
CGTCGGGCGGTCGATGCCGACAACGGTTAGCGGTTGATCTTCCCGCACGGCCGCCCAATCGCGGGCACTG
CCCTGGGGATCGGAATCGACTAACAGAACATCGGCCCCGGCGAGTTGCAGGGCGCGGGCTAGATGGGTTG
CGATGGTCGTCTTGCCTGACCCGCCTTTCTGGTTAAGTACAGCGATAACCTTCATGCGTTCCCCTTGCGT
ATTTGTTTATTTACTCATCGCATCATATACGCAGCGACCGCATGACGCAAGCTGTTTTACTCAAATACAC
ATCACCTTTTTAGACGGCGGCGCTCGGTTTCTTCAGCGGCCAAGCTGGCCGGCCAGGCCGCCAGCTTGGC
ATCAGACAAACCGGCCAGGATTTCATGCAGCCGCACGGTTGAGACGTGCGCGGGCGGCTCGAACACGTAC
CCGGCCGCGATCATCTCCGCCTCGATCTCTTCGGTAATGAAAAACGGTTCGTCCTGGCCGTCCTGGTGCG
GTTTCATGCTTGTTCCTCTTGGCGTTCATTCTCGGCGGCCGCCAGGGCGTCGGCCTCGGTCAATGCGTCC
TCACGGAAGGCACCGCGCCGCCTGGCCTCGGTGGGCGTCACTTCCTCGCTGCGCTCAAGTGCGCGGTACA
GGGTCGAGCGATGCACGCCAAGCAGTGCAGCCGCCTCTTTCACGGTGCGGCCTTCCTGGTCGATCAGCTC
GCGGGCGTGCGCGATCTGTGCCGGGGTGAGGGTAGGGCGGGGGCCAAACTTCACGCCTCGGGCCTTGGCG
GCCTCGCGCCCGCTCCGGGTGCGGTCGATGATTAGGGAACGCTCGAACTCGGCAATGCCGGCGAACACGG
TCAACACCATGCGGCCGGCCGGCGTGGTGGTGTCGGCCCACGGCTCTGCCAGGCTACGCAGGCCCGCGCC
GGCCTCCTGGATGCGCTCGGCAATGTCCAGTAGGTCGCGGGTGCTGCGGGCCAGGCGGTCTAGCCTGGTC
ACTGTCACAACGTCGCCAGGGCGTAGGTGGTCAAGCATCCTGGCCAGCTCCGGGCGGTCGCGCCTGGTGC
CGGTGATCTTCTCGGAAAACAGCTTGGTGCAGCCGGCCGCGTGCAGTTCGGCCCGTTGGTTGGTCAAGTC
CTGGTCGTCGGTGCTGACGCGGGCATAGCCCAGCAGGCCAGCGGCGGCGCTCTTGTTCATGGCGTAATGT
CTCCGGTTCTAGTCGCAAGTATTCTACTTTATGCGACTAAAACACGCGACAAGAAAACGCCAGGAAAAGG
GCAGGGCGGCAGCCTGTCGCGTAACTTAGGACTTGTGCGACATGTCGTTTTCAGAAGACGGCTGCACTGA
ACGTCAGAAGCCGACTGCACTATAGCAGCGGAGGGGTTGGATCAAAGTACTTTGATCCCGAGGGGAACCC
TGTGGTTGGCATGCACATACAAATGGACGAACGGATAAACCTTTTCACGCCCTTTTAAATATCCGATTAT
TCTAATAAACGCTCTTTTCTCTTAGGTTTACCCGCCAATATATCCTGTCAAACACTGATAGTTTAAACTG
AAGGCGGGAAACGACAATCTGATCCAAGCTCAAGCTGCTCTAGCATTCGCCATTCAGGCTGCGCAACTGT
TGGGAAGGGCGATCGGTGCGGGCCTCTTCGCTATTACGCCAGCTGGCGAAAGGGGGATGTGCTGCAAGGC
GATTAAGTTGGGTAACGCCAGGGTTTTCCCAGTCACGACGTTGTAAAACGACGGCCAGTGCCAAGCTTGG
CGTGCCTGCAGGTCAACATGGTGGAGCACGACACACTTGTCTACTCCAAAAATATCAAAGATACAGTCTC
AGAAGACCAAAGGGCAATTGAGACTTTTCAACAAAGGGTAATATCCGGAAACCTCCTCGGATTCCATTGC
CCAGCTATCTGTCACTTTATTGTGAAGATAGTGGAAAAGGAAGGTGGCTCCTACAAATGCCATCATTGCG
ATAAAGGAAAGGCCATCGTTGAAGATGCCTCTGCCGACAGTGGTCCCAAAGATGGACCCCCACCCACGAG
GAGCATCGTGGAAAAAGAAGACGTTCCAACCACGTCTTCAAAGCAAGTGGATTGATGTGATAACATGGTG
GAGCACGACACACTTGTCTACTCCAAAAATATCAAAGATACAGTCTCAGAAGACCAAAGGGCAATTGAGA
CTTTTCAACAAAGGGTAATATCCGGAAACCTCCTCGGATTCCATTGCCCAGCTATCTGTCACTTTATTGT
GAAGATAGTGGAAAAGGAAGGTGGCTCCTACAAATGCCATCATTGCGATAAAGGAAAGGCCATCGTTGAA
GATGCCTCTGCCGACAGTGGTCCCAAAGATGGACCCCCACCCACGAGGAGCATCGTGGAAAAAGAAGACG
TTCCAACCACGTCTTCAAAGCAAGTGGATTGATGTGATATCTCCACTGACGTAAGGGATGACGCACAATC
CCACTATCCTTCGCAAGACCCTTCCTCTATATAAGGAAGTTCATTTCATTTGGAGAGGACCTCGACTCTA
GAGGATCCCCGGGTACCGGGCCCCCCCTCGAGGCGCGCCAAGCTATCAAACAAGTTTGTACAAAAAAGCA
GGCTCCGAATTCGCCCTTCACCATGGATTACAAGGACCACGACGGGGATTACAAGGACCACGACATTGAT
TACAAGGATGATGATGACAAGATGGCTCCGAAGAAGAAGAGGAAGGTTGGCATCCACGGGGTGCCAGCTG
CTGACAAGAAGTACTCGATCGGCCTCGCTATTGGGACTAACTCTGTTGGCTGGGCCGTGATCACCGACGA
GTACAAGGTGCCCTCAAAGAAGTTCAAGGTCCTGGGCAACACCGATCGGCATTCCATCAAGAAGAATCTC
ATTGGCGCTCTCCTGTTCGACAGCGGCGAGACGGCTGAGGCTACGCGGCTCAAGCGCACCGCCCGCAGGC
GGTACACGCGCAGGAAGAATCGCATCTGCTACCTGCAGGAGATTTTCTCCAACGAGATGGCGAAGGTTGA
CGATTCTTTCTTCCACAGGCTGGAGGAGTCATTCCTCGTGGAGGAGGATAAGAAGCACGAGCGGCATCCA
ATCTTCGGCAACATTGTCGACGAGGTTGCCTACCACGAGAAGTACCCTACGATCTACCATCTGCGGAAGA
AGCTCGTGGACTCCACAGATAAGGCGGACCTCCGCCTGATCTACCTCGCTCTGGCCCACATGATTAAGTT
CAGGGGCCATTTCCTGATCGAGGGGGATCTCAACCCGGACAATAGCGATGTTGACAAGCTGTTCATCCAG
CTCGTGCAGACGTACAACCAGCTCTTCGAGGAGAACCCCATTAATGCGTCAGGCGTCGACGCGAAGGCTA
TCCTGTCCGCTAGGCTCTCGAAGTCTCGGCGCCTCGAGAACCTGATCGCCCAGCTGCCGGGCGAGAAGAA
GAACGGCCTGTTCGGGAATCTCATTGCGCTCAGCCTGGGGCTCACGCCCAACTTCAAGTCGAATTTCGAT
CTCGCTGAGGACGCCAAGCTGCAGCTCTCCAAGGACACATACGACGATGACCTGGATAACCTCCTGGCCC
AGATCGGCGATCAGTACGCGGACCTGTTCCTCGCTGCCAAGAATCTGTCGGACGCCATCCTCCTGTCTGA
TATTCTCAGGGTGAACACCGAGATTACGAAGGCTCCGCTCTCAGCCTCCATGATCAAGCGCTACGACGAG
CACCATCAGGATCTGACCCTCCTGAAGGCGCTGGTCAGGCAGCAGCTCCCCGAGAAGTACAAGGAGATCT
TCTTCGATCAGTCGAAGAACGGCTACGCTGGGTACATTGACGGCGGGGCCTCTCAGGAGGAGTTCTACAA
GTTCATCAAGCCGATTCTGGAGAAGATGGACGGCACGGAGGAGCTGCTGGTGAAGCTCAATCGCGAGGAC
CTCCTGAGGAAGCAGCGGACATTCGATAACGGCAGCATCCCACACCAGATTCATCTCGGGGAGCTGCACG
CTATCCTGAGGAGGCAGGAGGACTTCTACCCTTTCCTCAAGGATAACCGCGAGAAGATCGAGAAGATTCT
GACTTTCAGGATCCCGTACTACGTCGGCCCACTCGCTAGGGGCAACTCCCGCTTCGCTTGGATGACCCGC
AAGTCAGAGGAGACGATCACGCCGTGGAACTTCGAGGAGGTGGTCGACAAGGGCGCTAGCGCTCAGTCGT
TCATCGAGAGGATGACGAATTTCGACAAGAACCTGCCAAATGAGAAGGTGCTCCCTAAGCACTCGCTCCT
GTACGAGTACTTCACAGTCTACAACGAGCTGACTAAGGTGAAGTATGTGACCGAGGGCATGAGGAAGCCG
GCTTTCCTGTCTGGGGAGCAGAAGAAGGCCATCGTGGACCTCCTGTTCAAGACCAACCGGAAGGTCACGG
TTAAGCAGCTCAAGGAGGACTACTTCAAGAAGATTGAGTGCTTCGATTCGGTCGAGATCTCTGGCGTTGA
GGACCGCTTCAACGCCTCCCTGGGGACCTACCACGATCTCCTGAAGATCATTAAGGATAAGGACTTCCTG
GACAACGAGGAGAATGAGGATATCCTCGAGGACATTGTGCTGACACTCACTCTGTTCGAGGACCGGGAGA
TGATCGAGGAGCGCCTGAAGACTTACGCCCATCTCTTCGATGACAAGGTCATGAAGCAGCTCAAGAGGAG
GAGGTACACCGGCTGGGGGAGGCTGAGCAGGAAGCTCATCAACGGCATTCGGGACAAGCAGTCCGGGAAG
ACGATCCTCGACTTCCTGAAGAGCGATGGCTTCGCGAACCGCAATTTCATGCAGCTGATTCACGATGACA
GCCTCACATTCAAGGAGGATATCCAGAAGGCTCAGGTGAGCGGCCAGGGGGACTCGCTGCACGAGCATAT
CGCGAACCTCGCTGGCTCGCCAGCTATCAAGAAGGGGATTCTGCAGACCGTGAAGGTTGTGGACGAGCTG
GTGAAGGTCATGGGCAGGCACAAGCCTGAGAACATCGTCATTGAGATGGCCCGGGAGAATCAGACCACGC
AGAAGGGCCAGAAGAACTCACGCGAGAGGATGAAGAGGATCGAGGAGGGCATTAAGGAGCTGGGGTCCCA
GATCCTCAAGGAGCACCCGGTGGAGAACACGCAGCTGCAGAATGAGAAGCTCTACCTGTACTACCTCCAG
AATGGCCGCGATATGTATGTGGACCAGGAGCTGGATATTAACAGGCTCAGCGATTACGACGTCGATCATA
TCGTTCCACAGTCATTCCTGAAGGATGACTCCATTGACAACAAGGTCCTCACCAGGTCGGACAAGAACCG
GGGCAAGTCTGATAATGTTCCTTCAGAGGAGGTCGTTAAGAAGATGAAGAACTACTGGCGCCAGCTCCTG
AATGCCAAGCTGATCACGCAGCGGAAGTTCGATAACCTCACAAAGGCTGAGAGGGGCGGGCTCTCTGAGC
TGGACAAGGCGGGCTTCATCAAGAGGCAGCTGGTCGAGACACGGCAGATCACTAAGCACGTTGCGCAGAT
TCTCGACTCACGGATGAACACTAAGTACGATGAGAATGACAAGCTGATCCGCGAGGTGAAGGTCATCACC
CTGAAGTCAAAGCTCGTCTCCGACTTCAGGAAGGATTTCCAGTTCTACAAGGTTCGGGAGATCAACAATT
ACCACCATGCCCATGACGCGTACCTGAACGCGGTGGTCGGCACAGCTCTGATCAAGAAGTACCCAAAGCT
CGAGAGCGAGTTCGTGTACGGGGACTACAAGGTTTACGATGTGAGGAAGATGATCGCCAAGTCGGAGCAG
GAGATTGGCAAGGCTACCGCCAAGTACTTCTTCTACTCTAACATTATGAATTTCTTCAAGACAGAGATCA
CTCTGGCCAATGGCGAGATCCGGAAGCGCCCCCTCATCGAGACGAACGGCGAGACGGGGGAGATCGTGTG
GGACAAGGGCAGGGATTTCGCGACCGTCAGGAAGGTTCTCTCCATGCCACAAGTGAATATCGTCAAGAAG
ACAGAGGTCCAGACTGGCGGGTTCTCTAAGGAGTCAATTCTGCCTAAGCGGAACAGCGACAAGCTCATCG
CCCGCAAGAAGGACTGGGATCCGAAGAAGTACGGCGGGTTCGACAGCCCCACTGTGGCCTACTCGGTCCT
GGTTGTGGCGAAGGTTGAGAAGGGCAAGTCCAAGAAGCTCAAGAGCGTGAAGGAGCTGCTGGGGATCACG
ATTATGGAGCGCTCCAGCTTCGAGAAGAACCCGATCGATTTCCTGGAGGCGAAGGGCTACAAGGAGGTGA
AGAAGGACCTGATCATTAAGCTCCCCAAGTACTCACTCTTCGAGCTGGAGAACGGCAGGAAGCGGATGCT
GGCTTCCGCTGGCGAGCTGCAGAAGGGGAACGAGCTGGCTCTGCCGTCCAAGTATGTGAACTTCCTCTAC
CTGGCCTCCCACTACGAGAAGCTCAAGGGCAGCCCCGAGGACAACGAGCAGAAGCAGCTGTTCGTCGAGC
AGCACAAGCATTACCTCGACGAGATCATTGAGCAGATTTCCGAGTTCTCCAAGCGCGTGATCCTGGCCGA
CGCGAATCTGGATAAGGTCCTCTCCGCGTACAACAAGCACCGCGACAAGCCAATCAGGGAGCAGGCTGAG
AATATCATTCATCTCTTCACCCTGACGAACCTCGGCGCCCCTGCTGCTTTCAAGTACTTCGACACAACTA
TCGATCGCAAGAGGTACACAAGCACTAAGGAGGTCCTGGACGCGACCCTCATCCACCAGTCGATTACCGG
CCTCTACGAGACGCGCATCGACCTGTCTCAGCTCGGGGGCGACAAGCGGCCAGCGGCGACGAAGAAGGCG
GGGCAGGCGAAGAAGAAGAAGGGAGACGACGGAGGTGGCGGTACAGGAGGGGGTGGGTCCGCTGAGTATG
TCAGGGCGTTGTTCGACTTCAATGGAAACGACGAGGAAGATCTGCCTTTTAAAAAGGGAGATATTCTCAG
GATCAGAGATAAGCCGGAAGAACAATGGTGGAACGCTGAAGACTCTGAAGGTAAGAGAGGTATGATTCTT
GTCCCCTACGTCGAGAAGTATTCGGGTGACTATAAAGACCACGATGGAGATTATAAGGACCACGATATAG
ATTATAAGGATGATGATGATAAGAGCGGAATGACCGATGCAGAGTACGTCAGGATTCATGAGAAACTTGA
CATCTACACGTTTAAGAAACAGTTTTTCAACAACAAAAAATCTGTTAGTCACCGCTGTTACGTGCTGTTC
GAATTGAAACGCAGAGGTGAGAGGAGAGCCTGCTTTTGGGGCTATGCCGTCAACAAGCCGCAAAGCGGCA
CAGAAAGGGGCATTCACGCGGAGATATTTAGCATTAGAAAGGTCGAGGAATACCTTCGGGATAATCCCGG
GCAATTCACTATCAATTGGTACTCTTCATGGTCCCCGTGTGCAGATTGCGCTGAAAAGATACTGGAGTGG
TATAATCAAGAACTCAGAGGAAACGGTCACACCCTCAAGATTTGGGCTTGCAAGCTTTACTACGAGAAAA
ATGCAAGGAACCAGATCGGCCTCTGGAACTTGCGCGACAACGGCGTGGGGTTGAATGTGATGGTGTCGGA
GCATTACCAGTGCTGCCGGAAGATATTCATTCAGTCGTCACATAATCAATTGAACGAGAATAGGTGGCTC
GAAAAAACCCTGAAGCGGGCCGAGAAGTGGAGGAGTGAACTCTCGATAATGATCCAGGTTAAAATACTGC
ATACTACCAAATCTCCGGCGGTGGGACCGAAGAAGAAGCGCAAGGTGGGGACCATGACTAATCTCTCAGA
TATAATCGAGAAGGAAACAGGAAAGCAACTGGTCATCCAAGAATCGATTTTGATGCTTCCCGAAGAAGTC
GAAGAAGTTATAGGAAATAAGCCCGAGTCTGACATACTGGTTCACACAGCGTACGATGAAAGTACGGACG
AGAATGTCATGTTGCTGACATCGGACGCACCTGAATACAAGCCTTGGGCTCTGGTCATACAAGATAGTAA
CGGAGAAAATAAGATTAAAATGCTTGAAGGAAGGGGCTCCCTGCTGACATGTGGAGATGTGGAAGAGAAT
CCAGGACCATCCAGGATGATAGAGCAAGATGGTTGTACCCAAGTGCTGCGGCCCCTCGGATGGCGGGGGT
ACAGCGCCATGACTGGCCATAATAGACAGTCCGCTGCTCTCATGCCTCCATGCAGCGGATGTCAGAGGAG
GGGAGCTAGGTTCTTCCTGTCTAGACCTACCTGCCCCGTGCCCGAGGGCAGAGGAAGTCTTCTAACATGC
GGTGACGTGGAGGAGAATCCCGGCCCTATGGCTCCTAAGAAGAAGCGGAAGGTTGGTATTCACGGGGTGC
CTGCGGCTATGGCGTCAAATTTCACGCAGTTTGTTTTGGTTGATAACGGCGGGACTGGCGACGTTACAGT
AGCTCCATCAAATTTTGCGAACGGAGTCGCTGAGTGGATTAGCTCAAATTCAAGGTCCCAGGCCTACAAG
GTTACCTGTTCTGTTAGGCAGAGTTCTGCGCAAAAAAGAAAATATACCATCAAGGTTGAAGTCCCTAAAG
TTGCAACACAAACAGTCGGTGGTGTTGAGCTCCCTGTGGCAGCCTGGAGATCTTACTTAAACATGGAGCT
AACAATTCCAATATTCGCTACAAACTCTGATTGTGAACTGATTGTTAAGGCGATGCAAGGACTCTTGAAA
GATGGAAACCCTATACCGTCCGCTATCGCAGCTAACAGCGGTATCTATGGCTCTGGATCGGGGTCGGGTT
CTGGCTCAACTAGTTCAGGCGGGTCAACAAACCTCAGTGACATCATAGAGAAGGAAACTGGTAAGCAACT
GGTTATTCAAGAGAGCATTCTGATGCTCCCTGAGGAAGTCGAGGAAGTTATAGGAAACAAGCCTGAGAGC
GATATACTCGTGCATACGGCGTATGACGAGAGCACGGATGAAAATGTGATGCTCTTGACCAGCGATGCGC
CAGAATATAAACCCTGGGCACTGGTTATTCAGGACTCTAACGGGGAAAATAAAATCAAGATGCTCTCAGG
TGGCTCCCCAAAGAAGAAACGCAAGGTTGGTACCAAGCGTCCTGCTGCCACCAAAAAGGCCGGACAGGCT
AAGAAAAAGAAGTAGTGGCGGCCGCCGACGTCCGATCGTTCAAACATTTGGCAATAAAGTTTCTTAAGAT
TGAATCCTGTTGCCGGTCTTGCGATGATTATCATATAATTTCTGTTGAATTACGTTAAGCATGTAATAAT
TAACATGTAATGCATGACGTTATTTATGAGATGGGTTTTTATGATTAGAGTCCCGCAATTATACATTTAA
TACGCGATAGAAAACAAAATATAGCGCGCAAACTAGGATAAATTATCGCGCGCGGTGTCATCTATGTTAC
TAGATCGGGAATTGATCCCCCCTCGACAGCTTCCGGAAAGGGCGAATTCGCAACTTTGTATACAAAAGTT
GCCCCATGGCGTTCCCTCTAGATAACGCAGGATCCTATTTACTTTAAATTTTTCTTATGGCTCAGCCTGT
GATGGATAACTGAATCAAACAAATGGCGTCTGGGTTTAAGAACATCTGTTTTGGCTATGTTGGACGAAAC
AAGTGAACTTTTAGGATCAACTTCCGTTTATATACGGAGCTTATATCGAGCAATAAGATAAGTGGGCTTT
TTATGTAATTTAATGGGCTATCGTCCATATATTCACTAATACCCATGCCCAGTACCCATGTATGCGTTTC
ATATAAGCTCCTAATTTCTCCCACATCGCTCAAATCTAAACAAATCTTGTTGTATATATAACACTGAGGG
AGCACCATTGGTCAGAGACCGGCGCCGCTACAGGGCGCGTCCCATTCGCCATTCAGGCTGCGCAACTGTT
GGGAAGGGCGATCGGTGCGGGCCTCTTCGCTATTACGCCAGCTGGCGAAAGGGGGATGTGCTGCAAGGCG
ATTAAGTTGGGTAACGCCAGGGTTTTCCCAGTCACGACGTTGTAAAACGACGGCCAGTGAGCGCGCGTAA
TACGACTCACTATAGGGCGAATTGGGTACCGGGCCCCCCCTCGAGGTCCTCCAGCTTTTGTTCCCTTTAG
TGAGGGTTAATTGCGCGCTTGGCGTAATCATGGTCATAGCTGTTTCCTGTGTGAAATTGTTATCCGCTCA
CAATTCCACACAACATACGAGCCGGAAGCATAAAGTGTAAAGCCTGGGGTGCCTAATGAGTGAGCTAACT
CACATTAATTGCGTTGCGCTCACTGCCCGCTTTCCACCGGTGGTCTCTGTTTTAGAGCTAGGCCAACATG
AGGATCACCCATGTCTGCAGGGCCTAGCAAGTTAAAATAAGGCTAGTCCGTTATCAACTTGGCCAACATG
AGGATCACCCATGTCTGCAGGGCCAAGTGGCACCGAGTCGGTGCTTTTTTTTCCCTTTCCTTTTTTCTTT
TTTTTGCCATAAACTTAAATTTGTATATCGATCATTGTAGATATTGAAAACCTAGAACAAACCAACATCC
ATGTGAATGTCTTTCATGACTGATTTAGAGATAATTCTTGAATTTTGGAACTAGAATCTATAATGAGCCT
AAATTAAAACATTGTGAACTAGTAAGGGCGAATTCGACCCAGCTTTCTTGTACAAAGTGGTTCGATAATT
CTTAATTAACTAGTTCTAGAGCGGCCGCCACCGCGGTGGAGCTCGAATTTCCCCGATCGTTCAAACATTT
GGCAATAAAGTTTCTTAAGATTGAATCCTGTTGCCGGTCTTGCGATGATTATCATATAATTTCTGTTGAA
TTACGTTAAGCATGTAATAATTAACATGTAATGCATGACGTTATTTATGAGATGGGTTTTTATGATTAGA
GTCCCGCAATTATACATTTAATACGCGATAGAAAACAAAATATAGCGCGCAAACTAGGATAAATTATCGC
GCGCGGTGTCATCTATGTTACTGAATTCGTAATCATGGTCATAGAAGCTTGCATGCCTGCAGGTCGACTC
TAGAGGATCCCCGGGTACCGAGCTCGAATTCGTAATCATGTCATAGCTGTTTCCTGTGTGAAATTGTTAT
CCGCTCACAATTCCACACAACATACGAGCCGGAAGCATAAAGTGTAAAGCCTGGGGTGCCTAATGAGTGA
GCTAACTCACATTAATTGCGTTGCGCTCACTGCCCGCTTTCCAGTCGGGAAACCTGTCGTGCCAGCTGCA
TTAATGAATCGGCCAACGCGCGGGGAGAGGCGGTTTGCGTATTGGCTAGAGCAGCTTGCCAACATGGTGG
AGCACGACACTCTCGTCTACTCCAAGAATATCAAAGATACAGTCTCAGAAGACCAAAGGGCTATTGAGAC
TTTTCAACAAAGGGTAATATCGGGAAACCTCCTCGGATTCCATTGCCCAGCTATCTGTCACTTCATCAAA
AGGACAGTAGAAAAGGAAGGTGGCACCTACAAATGCCATCATTGCGATAAAGGAAAGGCTATCGTTCAAG
ATGCCTCTGCCGACAGTGGTCCCAAAGATGGACCCCCACCCACGAGGAGCATCGTGGAAAAAGAAGACGT
TCCAACCACGTCTTCAAAGCAAGTGGATTGATGTGAACATGGTGGAGCACGACACTCTCGTCTACTCCAA
GAATATCAAAGATACAGTCTCAGAAGACCAAAGGGCTATTGAGACTTTTCAACAAAGGGTAATATCGGGA
AACCTCCTCGGATTCCATTGCCCAGCTATCTGTCACTTCATCAAAAGGACAGTAGAAAAGGAAGGTGGCA
CCTACAAATGCCATCATTGCGATAAAGGAAAGGCTATCGTTCAAGATGCCTCTGCCGACAGTGGTCCCAA
AGATGGACCCCCACCCACGAGGAGCATCGTGGAAAAAGAAGACGTTCCAACCACGTCTTCAAAGCAAGTG
GATTGATGTGATATCTCCACTGACGTAAGGGATGACGCACAATCCCACTATCCTTCGCAAGACCCTTCCT
CTATATAAGGAAGTTCATTTCATTTGGAGAGGACACGCTGAAATCACCAGTCTCTCTCTACAAATCTATC
TCTCTCGAGCTTTCGCAGATCTGTCGATCGACCATGGGGATTGAACAAGATGGATTGCACGCAGGTTCTC
CGGCCGCTTGGGTGGAGAGGCTATTCGGCTATGACTGGGCACAACAGACAATCGGCTGCTCTGATGCCGC
CGTGTTTCGGCTGTCAGCGCAGGGGCGCCCGGTTCTTTTTGTCAAGACCGACCTGTCCGGTGCCCTGAAT
GAACTCCAGGACGAGGCAGCGCGGCTATCGTGGCTGGCCACGACGGGCGTTCCTTGCGCAGCTGTGCTCG
ACGTTGTCACTGAAGCGGGAAGGGACTGGCTGCTATTGGGCGAAGTGCCGGGGCAGGATCTCCTGTCATC
TCACCTTGCTCCTGCCGAGAAAGTATCCATCATGGCTGATGCAATGCGGCGGCTGCATACGCTTGATCCG
GCTACCTGCCCATTCGACCACCAAGCGAAACATCGCATCGAGCGAGCACGTACTCGGATGGAAGCCGGTC
TTGTCGATCAGGATGATCTGGACGAAGAGCATCAGGGGCTCGCGCCAGCCGAACTGTTCGCCAGGCTCAA
GGCGCGCATGCCCGACGGCGAGGATCTCGTCGTGACACATGGCGATGCCTGCTTGCCGAATATCATGGTG
GAAAATGGCCGCTTTTCTGGATTCATCGACTGTGGCCGGCTGGGTGTGGCGGACCGCTATCAGGACATAG
CGTTGGCTACCCGTGATATTGCTGAAGAGCTTGGCGGCGAATGGGCTGACCGCTTCCTCGTGCTTTACGG
TATCGCCGCTCCCGATTCGCAGCGCATCGCCTTCTATCGCCTTCTTGACGAGTTCTTCTGAGCGGGACTC
TGGGGTTCGGATCGATCCTCTAGCTAGAGTCGATCGACAAGCTCGAGTTTCTCCATAATAATGTGTGAGT
AGTTCCCAGATAAGGGAATTAGGGTTCCTATAGGGTTTCGCTCATGTGTTGAGCATATAAGAAACCCTTA
GTATGTATTTGTATTTGTAAAATACTTCTATCAATAAAATTTCTAATTCCTAAAACCAAAATCCAGTACT
AAAATCCAGATCCCCCGAATTAATTCGGCGTTAATTCAGTACATTAAAAACGTCCGCAATGTGTTATTAA
GTTGTCTAAGCGTCAATTTGTTTACACCACAATATATCCTGCCA
Features (pLannotate 1.2.2; 46 found; start..end, strand, type, name):
    425..1219    +  CDS            KanR: aminoglycoside phosphotransferase; aphA-3; confers resistance to kanamycin
   1306..1894    +  rep_origin     ori: high-copy-number ColE1/pMB1/pBR322/pUC origin of replication
   2080..2220    -  misc_feature   bom: basis of mobility region from pBR322
   2322..2361    -  CDS            rop (fragment): Rop protein, which maintains plasmids at low copy number; rop
   2564..2758    -  rep_origin     pVS1 oriV: origin of replication for the Pseudomonas plasmid pVS1 (Heeb et al., 2000)
   2824..3897    -  CDS            pVS1 RepA: replication protein from the Pseudomonas plasmid pVS1 (Heeb et al., 2000)
   4326..4955    -  CDS            pVS1 StaA: stability protein from the Pseudomonas plasmid pVS1 (Heeb et al., 2000)
   5515..5916    -  CDS            Y4CG_SINFN (fragment): Protein inferred from homology: Swiss-Prot protein existence level 3. From Sinorhizobium fredii (strain NBRC 101917 / NGR234).
   6256..6280    -  misc_feature   RB T-DNA repeat: right border repeat from nopaline C58 T-DNA
   6346..6500    -  CDS            lacZα (fragment): LacZα fragment of β-galactosidase; lacZ fragment
   6599..7270    +  promoter       CaMV 35S promoter (enhanced): cauliflower mosaic virus 35S promoter with a duplicated enhancer region
   7272..7298    -  misc_feature   MCS (fragment): pUC18/19 multiple cloning site
   7330..7354    +  protein_bind   attB1: mutant version of attB; recombination site for the Gateway® BP reaction BP Clonase™
   7418..7437    +  CDS            2xFLAG (fragment): two tandem FLAG® epitope tags
   7493..11593   +  CDS            cas9: CAS9_STRP1 - Also known as csn1 From Streptococcus pyogenes serotype M1.
  11681..11851   +  CDS            CRK (fragment): CRK_HUMAN - Experimental evidence at protein level: Swiss-Prot protein existence level 1. [Isoform Crk-II]: Regulates cell adhesion, spreading and migration (PubMed:31311869). Mediates attachment-induced MAPK8 activation, membrane ruffling and cell motility in a Rac-dependent manner. Involved in phagocytosis of apoptotic cells and cell motility via its interaction with DOCK1 and DOCK4 (PubMed:19004829). May regulate the EFNA5-EPHA3 signaling (By similarity). From Homo sapiens (Human).
  11900..11923   +  CDS            2xFLAG (fragment): two tandem FLAG® epitope tags
  12584..12835   +  CDS            UGI: UNGI_BPPB2 - Experimental evidence at protein level: Swiss-Prot protein existence level 1. This protein binds specifically and reversibly to the host uracil-DNA glycosylase, preventing removal of uracil residues from PBS2 DNA by the host uracil-excision repair system. From Bacillus phage PBS2 (Bacteriophage PBS2).
  13169..13558   +  CDS            CAPSD_BPMS2: Experimental evidence at protein level: Swiss-Prot protein existence level 1. Acts as a translational repressor of viral replicase synthesis late in infection. This latter function is the result of capsid protein interaction with an RNA hairpin which contains the replicase ribosome-binding site. From Escherichia phage MS2 (Bacteriophage MS2).
  13607..13855   +  CDS            UGI: UNGI_BPPB2 - Experimental evidence at protein level: Swiss-Prot protein existence level 1. This protein binds specifically and reversibly to the host uracil-DNA glycosylase, preventing removal of uracil residues from PBS2 DNA by the host uracil-excision repair system. From Bacillus phage PBS2 (Bacteriophage PBS2).
  13964..14216   +  terminator     NOS terminator: nopaline synthase terminator and poly(A) signal
  14261..14281   +  protein_bind   attB5: mutant version of attB; core recombination site for the Gateway® BP reaction BP Clonase™
  14652..14670   -  rep_origin     f1 ori (fragment): f1 bacteriophage origin of replication; arrow indicates direction of (+) strand synthesis
  14675..14830   -  CDS            lacZα (fragment): LacZα fragment of β-galactosidase; lacZ fragment
  14838..14856   +  promoter       T7 promoter: promoter for bacteriophage T7 RNA polymerase
  14865..14888   -  misc_feature   MCS (fragment): pBluescript multiple cloning site
  14904..14922   -  promoter       T3 promoter: promoter for bacteriophage T3 RNA polymerase
  14965..14987   -  protein_bind   lac operator (fragment): The lac repressor binds to the lac operator to inhibit transcription in E. coli. This inhibition can be relieved by adding lactose or isopropyl-β-D-thiogalactopyranoside (IPTG). lac repressor encoded by lacI
  14991..15021   -  promoter       lac promoter: promoter for the E. coli lac operon
  15036..15057   -  protein_bind   CAP binding site: CAP binding activates transcription in the presence of cAMP. E. coli catabolite activator protein
  15116..15134   +  misc_RNA       MS2 stem loop: stem loop that binds the bacteriophage MS2 coat protein
  15145..15181   +  misc_RNA       gRNA scaffold (fragment): guide RNA scaffold for the Streptococcus pyogenes CRISPR/Cas9 system
  15186..15204   +  misc_RNA       MS2 stem loop: stem loop that binds the bacteriophage MS2 coat protein
  15215..15234   +  misc_RNA       gRNA scaffold (fragment): guide RNA scaffold for the Streptococcus pyogenes CRISPR/Cas9 system
  15437..15461   -  protein_bind   attB2: mutant version of attB; recombination site for the Gateway® BP reaction BP Clonase™
  15479..15514   -  misc_feature   MCS (fragment): pBluescript multiple cloning site
  15525..15772   +  terminator     NOS terminator: nopaline synthase terminator and poly(A) signal
  15795..15851   -  misc_feature   MCS: pUC18/19 multiple cloning site
  15882..15904   -  protein_bind   lac operator (fragment): The lac repressor binds to the lac operator to inhibit transcription in E. coli. This inhibition can be relieved by adding lactose or isopropyl-β-D-thiogalactopyranoside (IPTG). lac repressor encoded by lacI
  15908..15938   -  promoter       lac promoter: promoter for the E. coli lac operon
  15953..15974   -  protein_bind   CAP binding site: CAP binding activates transcription in the presence of cAMP. E. coli catabolite activator protein
  15987..16075   -  CDS            lacI (fragment): lac repressor; lacI; The lac repressor binds to the lac operator to inhibit transcription in E. coli. This inhibition can be relieved by adding lactose or isopropyl-β-D-thiogalactopyranoside (IPTG).
  16165..16841   +  promoter       CaMV 35S promoter (enhanced): cauliflower mosaic virus 35S promoter with a duplicated enhancer region
  16909..17701   +  CDS            NeoR/KanR (fragment): aminoglycoside phosphotransferase from Tn5; aph(3')-II (or nptII); confers resistance to neomycin, kanamycin, and G418 (Geneticin®)
  17758..17932   +  polyA_signal   CaMV poly(A) signal: cauliflower mosaic virus polyadenylation signal
  18010..18034   -  misc_feature   LB T-DNA repeat: left border repeat from nopaline C58 T-DNA
