[The description below was written by a language model from this plasmid's Addgene catalogue record and pLannotate feature annotations shown in this document.]
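Description:
pYPQAT27 is an 18 kb binary T-DNA vector for Agrobacterium-mediated delivery of a cytosine base editor (PmCDA1-CBE_V04) into dicot plants, listed as built on the pYPQ166 backbone. Outside the T-DNA borders it carries a bacterial kanamycin resistance gene (aphA-3), a high-copy ColE1/pUC-type origin with the pBR322 bom region for propagation in E. coli, and the pVS1 oriV, RepA and StaA functions that allow replication and stable maintenance in Agrobacterium. Between the nopaline-type right and left border repeats lies a plant selection cassette in which an enhanced CaMV 35S promoter drives nptII, terminated by the CaMV poly(A) signal, giving kanamycin selection of transformed plant tissue.

The editor cassette is expressed from a duplicated-enhancer (2x) 35S promoter and ends in a NOS terminator. According to the record it encodes the SpCas9 D10A nickase fused to the PmCDA1 cytidine deaminase and a uracil glycosylase inhibitor (UGI), followed by a T2A peptide and a separate MS2 coat protein–UGI fusion, with NLS and 3xFLAG tags. The feature table detects Cas9, FLAG fragments, both UGI copies and the MS2 coat protein, but does not annotate the deaminase, T2A or the AtU3 promoter. The sgRNA is stated to be driven by AtU3 and uses the gRNA scaffold 2.0, which contains two MS2 stem loops, so the MS2–UGI protein should be recruited to the guide, adding UGI at the target to suppress uracil excision and favour C-to-T outcomes. A lac promoter/lacZα segment upstream of the scaffold probably serves as a replaceable spacer-cloning site, though the record does not say so. Remnant attB1, attB5 and attB2 sites indicate multisite Gateway assembly. The editor recognises NGG PAMs and has a 5' editing window. It belongs to an all-in-one CRISPR toolbox for large-scale plant screens.
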