Addgene plasmid #223399: pYPQAT27
Purpose: T-DNA vector for PmCDA1-CBE_V04 based C-to-T base editing for dicot plants; NGG PAM; 5' editing window; PmCDA1-CBE_V04 was driven by 2x35s and the sgRNA was driven by AtU3; Kanamycin for plant select.
Depositing lab: Yiping Qi. Depositing organization: University of Maryland, College Park. Publication: A comprehensive all-in-one CRISPR toolbox for large-scale screens in plants. Cheng Y, Li G, Qi A, Mandlik R, Pan C, Wang D, Ge S, Qi Y. Plant Cell. 2025 Apr 9:koaf081. doi: 10.1093/plcell/koaf081. PubMed 40202185.
Backbone
  Vector backbone: pYPQ166
  Vector type: Plant Expression, CRISPR
  Selectable markers: kanamycin
Growth in bacteria
  Bacterial resistance: Kanamycin, 50 μg/mL
  Growth temperature: 37°C
  Growth strain: DH5alpha
  Copy number: High Copy
Gene/Insert
  Gene/Insert name: 2x35s-SpCas9D10A-PmCDA-UGI-T2A-MS2-UGI-AtU3-gRNA scaffold 2.0
  Tag / fusion protein: NLS; 3x FLAG
Terms and licenses: Academic/Nonprofit Terms; Industry Terms: Not Available to Industry
How to cite: pYPQAT27 was a gift from Yiping Qi (Addgene plasmid # 223399 ; http://n2t.net/addgene:223399 ; RRID:Addgene_223399)
